>Addgene plasmid #163729 | pJH721_pJH_LldR_PlldR-sfGFP.20TAG | addgene full sequence | sequence record 323494 | Addgene NGS Result
TCCGCTCATGAGACAATAACCCTGATAAATGCTTCAATAATATTGAAAAAGGAAGAGTATGAGTATTCAA
CATTTCCGTGTCGCCCTTATTCCCTTTTTTGCGGCATTTTGCCTTCCTGTTTTTGCTCACCCAGAAACGC
TGGTGAAAGTAAAAGATGCTGAAGATCAGTTGGGTGCACGAGTGGGTTACATCGAACTGGATCTCAACAG
CGGTAAGATCCTTGAGAGTTTTCGCCCCGAAGAACGTTTTCCAATGATGAGCACTTTTAAAGTTCTGCTA
TGTGGCGCGGTATTATCCCGTATTGACGCCGGGCAAGAGCAACTCGGTCGCCGCATACACTATTCTCAGA
ATGACTTGGTTGAGTACTCACCAGTCACAGAAAAGCATCTTACGGATGGCATGACAGTAAGAGAATTATG
CAGTGCTGCCATAACCATGAGTGATAACACTGCGGCCAACTTACTTCTGACAACGATCGGAGGACCGAAG
GAGCTAACCGCTTTTTTGCACAACATGGGGGATCATGTAACTCGCCTTGATCGTTGGGAACCGGAGCTGA
ATGAAGCCATACCAAACGACGAGCGTGACACCACGATGCCTGTAGCAATGGCAACAACGTTGCGCAAACT
ATTAACTGGCGAACTACTTACTCTAGCTTCCCGGCAACAATTAATAGACTGGATGGAGGCGGATAAAGTT
GCAGGACCACTTCTGCGCTCGGCCCTTCCGGCTGGCTGGTTTATTGCTGATAAATCTGGAGCCGGTGAGC
GTGGGTCTCGCGGTATCATTGCAGCACTGGGGCCAGATGGTAAGCCCTCCCGTATCGTAGTTATCTACAC
GACGGGGAGTCAGGCAACTATGGATGAACGAAATAGACAGATCGCTGAGATAGGTGCCTCACTGATTAAG
CATTGGTAACTGTCAGACCAAGTTTACTCATATATACTTTAGATTGATTTAAAACTTCATTTTTAATTTA
AAAGGATCTAGGTGAAGATCCTTTTTGATAATCTCATGACCAAAATCCCTTAACGTGGGTTTTCGTTCCA
CTGAGCGTCAGACCCCGTAGAAAAGATCAAAGGATCATCTTGAGATCCTTTTTTTCTGCGCGTAATCTGC
TGCTTGCAAACAAAAAAACCACCGCTACCAGCGGTGGTTTGTTTGCCGGATCAAGAGCTACCAACTCTTT
TTCCGAAGGTAACTGGCTTCAGCAGAGCGCAGATACCAAATACTGTTCTTCTAGTGTAGCCGTAGTTAGG
CCACCACTTCAAGAACTCTGTAGCACCGCCTACATACCTCGCTCTGCTAATCCTGTTACCAGTGGCTGCT
GCCAGTGGCGATAAGTCGTGTCTTACCGGGTTGGACTCAAGACGATAGTTACCGGATAAGGCGCAGCGGT
CGGGCTGAACGGGGGGTTCGTGCACACAGCCCAGCTTGGAGCGAACGACCTACACCGAACTGAGATACCT
ACAGCGTGAGCTATGAGAAAGCGCCACGCTTCCCGAAGGGAGAAAGGCGGACAGGTATCCGGTAAGCGGC
AGGGTCGGAACAGGAGAGCGCACGAGGGAGCTTCCAGGGGGAAACGCCTGGTATCTTTATAGTCCTGTCG
GGTTTCGCCACCTCTGACTTGAGCGTCGATTTTTGTGATGCTCGTCAGGGGGGCGGAGCCTATGGAAAAA
CGCCAGCAACGCGGCCTTTTTACGGTTCCTGGCCTTTTGCTGGCCTTTTGCTCATGGCTGTTTTGGCGGA
TGAGAGAAGATTTTCAGCCTGATACAGATTAAATCAGAACGCAGAAGCGGTCTGATAAAACAGAATTTGC
CTGGCGGCAGTAGCGCGGTGGTCCCACCTGACCCCATGCCGAACTCAGAAGTGAAACGCCGTAGCGCCGA
TGGTAGTGTGGGGTCTCCCCATGCGAGAGTAGGGAACTGCCAGGCATCAAATAAAACGAAAGGCTCAGTC
GAAAGACTGGGCCTTTCGTTTTATCTGTTGTTTGTCGGTGAACGCTCTCCTGAGTAGGACAAATCCGCCG
GGAGCGGATTTGAACGTTGCGAAGCAACGGCCCGGAGGGTGGCGGGCAGGACGCCCGCCATAAACTGCCA
GGCATCAAATTAAGCAGAAGGCCATCCTGACGGATGGCCTTTTTGCGTTTCTACAAACTCTGCTAGCAAG
TAAGGCCGACCAACAACCTAAGGGCAATTCTCTGATGAGGATTGCCCTTTTCTTTACCAGACATCTCCCC
CCACAAGAATTGGCCCTACCAATTCTTCGCTTATCTGACCTCTGGTTCACAATTTCCCAATTAAAACTCA
CATCAATGTTGCCAATACATAACATTTAGTTAACCATTCATTGTCATTATCCCTACACAACACAATTGGC
AGTGCCACTTTTACACAACGTGTGACAAGGAGATGAGCAACAGACTCATTACACGATGTGCGTGGACTCC
CATTTAACTTTAAGAAGGAGATATACATATGCGTAAAGGTGAAGAATAGTTCACCGGTGTTGTTCCGATC
TAGGTTGAATAGGACGGTGACGTTAACGGTCACAAATTCTCTGTTCGTGGTGAAGGTGAAGGTGACGCTA
CCAACGGTAAATAGACCTAGAAATTCATCTGCACCACCGGTAAATAGCCGGTTCCGTGGCCGACCTAGGT
TACCACCTAGACCTACGGTGTTCAGTGCTTCGCTCGTTACCCGGACCACATGAAACAGCACGACTTCTTC
AAATCTGCTATGCCGGAAGGTTACGTTCAGGAACGTACCATCTCTTTCAAAGACGACGGTACCTACAAAA
CCCGTGCTGAAGTTAAATTCGAAGGTGACACCTAGGTTAACCGTATCGAATAGAAAGGTATCGACTTCAA
AGAAGACGGTAACATCTAGGGTCACAAATAGGAATACAACTTCAACTCTCACAACGTTTACATCACCGCT
GACAAACAGAAAAACGGTATCAAAGCTAACTTCAAAATCCGTCACAACGTTGAAGACGGTTCTGTTCAGT
AGGCTGACCACTACCAGCAGAACACCCCGATCGGTGACGGTCCGGTTTAGTAGCCGGACAACCACTACTA
GTCTACCCAGTCTGTTTAGTCTAAAGACCCGAACGAAAAACGTGACCACATGGTTTAGTAGGAATTCGTT
ACCGCTGCTGGTATCACCCACGGTATGGACGAATAGTACAAAGATGCATGCCAGTTCTAACATAACCCTA
ATGAGTGAGCTAACTTACATTAATTGCGTTGCGCCTTAATTAACGGCACTCCTCAGCAAATATAATGACC
CTCTTGATAACCCAAGAGGGCATTTTTTAATGCCCATGGCGTTTACCACAGCTAACACCACGTCGTCCCT
ATCTGCTGCCCTAGGTCTATGAGTGGTTGCTGGATAACTTTACGGGCATGCATAAGGCTCGTAGGCTATA
TTCAGGGAGACCACAACGGTTTCCCTCTACAAATAATTTTGTTTAACTTTGAAATAAGGAGGTAATACAA
ATGATTGTTTTACCCAGACGCCTGTCAGACGAGGTTGCCGATCGTGTGCGGGCGCTGATTGATGAAAAAA
ACCTGGAAGCGGGCATGAAGTTGCCCGCTGAGCGCCAACTGGCGATGCAACTCGGCGTATCACGTAATTC
ACTGCGCGAGGCGCTGGCAAAACTGGTGAGTGAAGGCGTGCTGCTCAGTCGACGCGGCGGCGGGACGTTT
ATTCGCTGGCGTCATGACACATGGTCGGAGCAAAACATCGTCCAGCCGCTAAAAACACTGATGGCCGATG
ATCCGGATTACAGTTTCGATATTCTGGAAGCCCGCTACGCCATTGAAGCCAGCACCGCATGGCATGCGGC
AATGCGCGCCACACCTGGCGACAAAGAAAAGATTCAGCTTTGCTTTGAAGCAACGCTAAGTGAAGACCCG
GATATCGCCTCACAAGCGGACGTTCGTTTTCATCTGGCGATTGCCGAAGCCTCACATAACATCGTGCTGC
TGCAAACCATGCGCGGTTTCTTCGATGTCCTGCAATCCTCAGTGAAGCATAGCCGTCAGCGGATGTATCT
GGTGCCACCGGTTTTTTCACAACTGACCGAACAACATCAGGCTGTCATTGACGCCATTTTTGCCGGTGAT
GCTGACGGGGCGCGTAAAGCAATGATGGCGCACCTTAGTTTTGTTCACACCACCATGAAACGATTCGATG
AAGATCAGGCTCGCCACGCACGGATTACCCGCCTGCCCGGTGAGCATAATGAGCATTCGAGGGAGAAAAA
CGCATAATAAGCGACTAAAAAATTGAATGTAGGAAACCAACATGCCAGTTCGAGCAATAACTAGCATAAC
CCCTTGGGGCCTCTAAACGGGTCTTGAGGGGTTTTTTGCTGAAACCTCAGGCATTTGAGAAGCACACGGT
CACACT
Features (pLannotate 1.2.2; 11 found; start..end, strand, type, name):
      1..58      +  promoter       AmpR promoter (fragment): bla
     59..919     +  CDS            AmpR: β-lactamase; bla; confers resistance to ampicillin, carbenicillin, and related antibiotics
   1090..1678    +  rep_origin     ori: high-copy-number ColE1/pMB1/pBR322/pUC origin of replication
   1819..1934    +  ncRNA          5S rRNA: Accession: RF00001 - 5S ribosomal RNA
   1938..2024    +  terminator     rrnB T1 terminator: Escherichia coli rrnB; transcription terminator T1 from the E. coli rrnB gene
   2116..2143    +  terminator     rrnB T2 terminator: transcription terminator T2 from the E. coli rrnB gene
   2453..2471    +  RBS            RBS (fragment): efficient ribosome binding site from bacteriophage T7 gene 10 (Olins and Rangwala, 1989)
   2479..3192    +  CDS            Superfolder GFP: Superfolder GFP is a basic (constitutively fluorescent) green fluorescent protein published in 2005, derived from Aequorea victoria. It is reported to be a very rapidly-maturing weak dimer.
   3221..3242    -  protein_bind   CAP binding site: CAP binding activates transcription in the presence of cAMP. E. coli catabolite activator protein
   3501..4274    +  CDS            lldR: LLDR_ECOLI - Also known as lctR. Experimental evidence at transcript level: Swiss-Prot protein existence level 2. May be a regulatory protein for the LCT genes. From Escherichia coli (strain K12).
   4331..4378    +  terminator     T7 terminator: transcription terminator for bacteriophage T7 RNA polymerase
