[The description below was written by a language model from this plasmid's Addgene catalogue record and pLannotate feature annotations shown in this document.]
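Description:
pJH721_pJH_LldR_PlldR-sfGFP.20TAG is a 4.4 kb bacterial expression plasmid built on a pBR322-type backbone. It replicates from a high-copy ColE1/pMB1-family origin and is selected with ampicillin through the bla β-lactamase gene and its promoter. The insert, assembled by Gibson cloning and listed as synthetic, combines a lactate-sensing regulator with a heavily recoded fluorescent reporter.

The reporter is superfolder GFP in which all 20 leucine codons have been changed to amber (TAG) stop codons. It is preceded by a fragment of the phage T7 gene 10 ribosome binding site. According to the plasmid name and stated purpose, it is driven by the lactate-responsive PlldR promoter, although the automated annotation does not mark this promoter as a feature. Upstream of the reporter cassette lie a 5S rRNA segment and the rrnB T1 and T2 terminators, which probably insulate it from read-through transcription coming from the backbone. Downstream of sfGFP are a CAP binding site annotated on the reverse strand and the E. coli lldR coding sequence, which encodes the regulator of the lactate utilisation genes, followed by a T7 terminator. The record does not identify the promoter that drives lldR.

Because translation stops at the first amber codon unless a suppressor tRNA is present, full-length fluorescent protein should appear only when transcription is induced by lactate and a leucine-inserting amber suppressor is supplied. No such tRNA is annotated on this plasmid, so it would presumably have to come from elsewhere. The associated publication describes a suppressor tRNA-mediated feedforward loop designed to eliminate leaky gene expression in bacteria, and this construct fits as a lactate-inducible reporter for that system.
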