Addgene plasmid #163729: pJH721_pJH_LldR_PlldR-sfGFP.20TAG
Purpose: Lactate-inducible expression of green fluorescent protein encoding twenty amber codons
Depositing lab: Matthew Bennett. Depositing organization: Rice University. Publication: A suppressor tRNA-mediated feedforward loop eliminates leaky gene expression in bacteria. Ho JML, Miller CA, Parks SE, Mattia JR, Bennett MR. Nucleic Acids Res. 2021 Mar 18;49(5):e25. doi: 10.1093/nar/gkaa1179. PubMed 33290521.
Backbone
  Vector backbone: pBR322
  Vector type: Bacterial Expression
Growth in bacteria
  Bacterial resistance: Ampicillin, 100 μg/mL
  Growth temperature: 37°C
  Growth strain: NEB Stable
  Copy number: High Copy
Gene/Insert
  Gene/Insert name: lldr gfp.20TAG
  Species: Synthetic
  Mutation: gfp with all 20 leucine codons mutated to amber
  Cloning method: Gibson Cloning
Terms and licenses: Academic/Nonprofit Terms; Industry Terms: Not Available to Industry
How to cite: pJH721_pJH_LldR_PlldR-sfGFP.20TAG was a gift from Matthew Bennett (Addgene plasmid # 163729 ; http://n2t.net/addgene:163729 ; RRID:Addgene_163729)
