>Addgene plasmid #163729 | pJH721_pJH_LldR_PlldR-sfGFP.20TAG | depositor partial sequence | sequence record 317468 | PlldR-sfGFP.20TAG
GCCAGGCATCAAATTAAGCAGAAGGCCATCCTGACGGATGGCCTTTTTGCGTTTCTACAAACTCTGCTAG
CAAGTAAGGCCGACCAACAACCTAAGGGCAATTCTCTGATGAGGATTGCCCTTTTCTTTACCAGACATCT
CCCCCCACAAGAATTGGCCCTACCAATTCTTCGCTTATCTGACCTCTGGTTCACAATTTCCCAATTAAAA
CTCACATCAATGTTGCCAATACATAACATTTAGTTAACCATTCATTGTCATTATCCCTACACAACACAAT
TGGCAGTGCCACTTTTACACAACGTGTGACAAGGAGATGAGCAACAGACTCATTACACGATGTGCGTGGA
CTCCCATTTAACTTTAAGAAGGAGATATACATATGCGTAAAGGTGAAGAATAGTTCACCGGTGTTGTTCC
GATCTAGGTTGAATAGGACGGTGACGTTAACGGTCACAAATTCTCTGTTCGTGGTGAAGGTGAAGGTGAC
GCTACCAACGGTAAATAGACCTAGAAATTCATCTGCACCACCGGTAAATAGCCGGTTCCGTGGCCGACCT
AGGTTACCACCTAGACCTACGGTGTTCAGTGCTTCGCTCGTTACCCGGACCACATGAAACAGCACGACTT
CTTCAAATCTGCTATGCCGGAAGGTTACGTTCAGGAACGTACCATCTCTTTCAAAGACGACGGTACCTAC
AAAACCCGTGCTGAAGTTAAATTCGAAGGTGACACCTAGGTTAACCGTATCGAATAGAAAGGTATCGACT
TCAAAGAAGACGGTAACATCTAGGGTCACAAATAGGAATACAACTTCAACTCTCACAACGTTTACATCAC
CGCTGACAAACAGAAAAACGGTATCAAAGCTAACTTCAAAATCCGTCACAACGTTGAAGACGGTTCTGTT
CAGTAGGCTGACCACTACCAGCAGAACACCCCGATCGGTGACGGTCCGGTTTAGTAGCCGGACAACCACT
ACTAGTCTACCCAGTCTGTTTAGTCTAAAGACCCGAACGAAAAACGTGACCACATGGTTTAGTAGGAATT
CGTTACCGCTGCTGGTATCACCCACGGTATGGACGAATAGTACAAAGATGCATGCCAGTTCTAACATAAC
CCTAATGAGTGAGCTAACTTACATTAATTGCGTTGCGCCTTAATTAACGGCACTCCTCAGCAAATATAAT
GACCCTCTTGATAACCCAAGAGGGCATTTTTTAATGCCCATGGCGTTTACCACAGCTAA
